Addgene plasmid #120025: pMaCTag-P14
Purpose: Template for C-terminal PCR tagging of mammalian genes (Puromycin selection) with mNeptune2.5
Depositing lab: Michael Knop. Depositing organization: Universitaet Heidelberg. Publication: CRISPR-Cas12a-assisted PCR tagging of mammalian genes. Fueller J, Herbst K, Meurer M, Gubicza K, Kurtulmus B, Knopf JD, Kirrmaier D, Buchmuller BC, Pereira G, Lemberg MK, Knop M. J Cell Biol. 2020 Jun 1;219(6). pii: 151766. doi: 10.1083/jcb.201910210. PubMed 32406907.
Backbone
  Vector backbone: pFA6a
  Backbone size w/o insert (bp): 2412
  Vector type: PCR Template
  Selectable markers: Puromycin
Growth in bacteria
  Bacterial resistance: Ampicillin, 100 μg/mL
  Growth temperature: 37°C
  Growth strain: DH5alpha
  Copy number: High Copy
Gene/Insert
  Gene/Insert name: mNeptune2.5
  Species: H. sapiens (human)
  Promoter: None
  Tag / fusion protein: mNeptune2.5 (C terminal on backbone)
  Cloning method: Restriction Enzyme; 5′ cloning site BamHI (not destroyed); 3′ cloning site SpeI (not destroyed)
  Sequencing primers: 5′ SP6; 3′ AAACCACAACTAGAATGCAGTG
Terms and licenses: Academic/Nonprofit Terms; Industry Terms: Not Available to Industry
Depositor comments: Template plasmid for C-terminal PCR tagging of mammalian genes. For M1 and M2 tagging oligo design please visit www.pcr-tagging.com Please visit https://www.biorxiv.org/content/early/2018/11/20/473876 for BioRxiv preprint
How to cite: pMaCTag-P14 was a gift from Michael Knop (Addgene plasmid # 120025 ; http://n2t.net/addgene:120025 ; RRID:Addgene_120025)
