[The description below was written by a language model from this plasmid's Addgene catalogue record and pLannotate feature annotations shown in this document.]
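Description:
pMaCTag-P14 is a PCR template plasmid built on the pFA6a backbone, intended not for direct expression but as the source of a cassette for C-terminal tagging of endogenous mammalian genes with the far-red fluorescent protein mNeptune2.5. It is maintained in E. coli as a high-copy plasmid through a ColE1/pUC-type origin and selected with ampicillin via the β-lactamase gene. Small lacI, rop and bom fragments are backbone remnants, and SP6 and T7 promoters flank the cassette, with SP6 serving as a sequencing primer site. The two 4,822-nt sequence records (depositor and NGS) carry the same 16 features in the same order and differ only in their starting coordinate.

The cassette begins with a promoterless mNeptune2.5 coding sequence, cloned between BamHI and SpeI and followed by an SV40 polyadenylation signal. After in-frame integration at the 3′ end of a target gene, the fluorescent protein is therefore expressed from the gene's own promoter. Although the catalogue lists human as the species, the annotation notes that the protein derives from Entacmaea quadricolor. Downstream lies a puromycin resistance unit (SV40 enhancer/early promoter, pac, bGH polyadenylation signal) for selecting modified mammalian cells, followed by a human U6 RNA polymerase III promoter at the cassette's end. The associated method is CRISPR-Cas12a-assisted PCR tagging with gene-specific M1 and M2 oligos. The terminal U6 promoter is positioned to drive a guide RNA sequence appended by a tagging oligo, although the record does not spell this out. Two same-orientation loxP sites bracket the puromycin marker and U6 promoter, so Cre recombinase could excise them after selection, leaving the tag and its polyadenylation signal.
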