Features (pLannotate 1.2.2; 16 found; start..end, strand, type, name):
     64..792     +  CDS            mNeptune2.5: mNeptune2.5 is a basic (constitutively fluorescent) red fluorescent protein published in 2014, derived from Entacmaea quadricolor. It is reported to be a rapidly-maturing monomer with moderate acid sensitivity.
    802..923     +  polyA_signal   SV40 poly(A) signal: SV40 polyadenylation signal
    930..963     +  protein_bind   loxP: Cre-mediated recombination occurs in the 8-bp core sequence (GCATACAT). Cre recombinase
    970..1286    +  promoter       SV40 promoter: SV40 enhancer and early promoter
   1299..1895    +  CDS            pac: PUAC_STRAD - Protein predicted: Swiss-Prot protein existence level 4. Detoxification of puromycin. From Streptomyces alboniger.
   1908..2132    +  polyA_signal   bGH poly(A) signal: bovine growth hormone polyadenylation signal
   2139..2379    +  promoter       U6 promoter: RNA polymerase III promoter for human U6 snRNA
   2389..2422    +  protein_bind   loxP: Cre-mediated recombination occurs in the 8-bp core sequence (GCATACAT). Cre recombinase
   2460..2478    -  promoter       T7 promoter: promoter for bacteriophage T7 RNA polymerase
   2500..2553    -  CDS            lacI (fragment): lac repressor; lacI; The lac repressor binds to the lac operator to inhibit transcription in E. coli. This inhibition can be relieved by adding lactose or isopropyl-β-D-thiogalactopyranoside (IPTG).
   2736..3324    -  rep_origin     ori: high-copy-number ColE1/pMB1/pBR322/pUC origin of replication
   3495..4355    -  CDS            AmpR: β-lactamase; bla; confers resistance to ampicillin, carbenicillin, and related antibiotics
   4356..4460    -  promoter       AmpR promoter: bla
   4555..4590    +  CDS            rop (fragment): Rop protein, which maintains plasmids at low copy number; rop
   4692..4743    +  misc_feature   bom (fragment): basis of mobility region from pBR322
   4806..2       +  promoter       SP6 promoter (across the origin): promoter for bacteriophage SP6 RNA polymerase
>Addgene plasmid #120025 | pMaCTag-P14 | depositor full sequence | sequence record 228056 | pMaCTag-P14 sequence 4822 bps
GAACGCGGCCGCCAGCTGAAGCTTCGTACGTCAGGTGGAGGAGGTAGTGGCGGAGGCGGATCCGTGAGCA
AGGGCGAGGAGCTGATCAAGGAGAACATGCACACCAAGCTGTACATGGAAGGCACCGTGAACAACCACCA
CTTCAAGTGCACCCACGAAGGGGAGGGCAAGCCCTACGAGGGCACCCAGACCAACAGGATTAAGGTGGTG
GAGGGAGGCCCCCTGCCGTTCGCATTCGACATCCTGGCCACCTGCTTTATGTACGGGAGCAAGACCTTCA
TCAACCACACCCAGGGCATCCCCGATTTCTTTAAGCAGTCCTTCCCTGAGGGCTTCACATGGGAGAGAGT
CACCACATACGAAGACGGGGGCGTGCTTACCGTTACCCAGGACACCAGCCTCCAGGACGGCTGCTTGATC
TACAACGTCAAGCTCAGAGGGGTGAACTTCCCATCCAACGGCCCTGTGATGCAGAAGAAAACACTCGGCT
GGGAGGCCAGTACCGAGACCCTGTACCCCGCTGACGGCGGCCTGGAAGGCAGATGCGACATGGCCCTGAA
GCTCGTGGGCGGGGGCCACCTGCACTGCAACCTGAAGACCACATACAGATCCAAGAAACCCGCTAAGAAC
CTCAAGATGCCCGGCGTCTACTTTGTGGACCGCAGACTGGAAAGAATCAAGGAGGCCGACAATGAGACCT
ACGTCGAGCAGCACGAGGTGGCTGTGGCCAGATACTGCGACCTCCCTAGCAAACTGGGGCACAAACTTAA
TGGCATGGACGAGCTGTACAAGTGAACTAGTAACTTGTTTATTGCAGCTTATAATGGTTACAAATAAAGC
AATAGCATCACAAATTTCACAAATAAAGCATTTTTTTCACTGCATTCTAGTTGTGGTTTGTCCAAACTCA
TCAATGTATCTTAGTCGATATAACTTCGTATAGCATACATTATACGAAGTTATGTCGACGGTGTGGAAAG
TCCCCAGGCTCCCCAGCAGGCAGAAGTATGCAAAGCATGCATCTCAATTAGTCAGCAACCAGGTGTGGAA
AGTCCCCAGGCTCCCCAGCAGGCAGAAGTATGCAAAGCATGCATCTCAATTAGTCAGCAACCATAGTCCC
GCCCCTAACTCCGCCCATCCCGCCCCTAACTCCGCCCAGTTCCGCCCATTCTCCGCCCCATGGCTGACTA
ATTTTTTTTATTTATGCAGAGGCCGAGGCCGCCTCGGCCTCTGAGCTATTCCAGAAGTAGTGAGGAGGCT
TTTTTGGAGGCCTAGGCTTTTGCAAAGAATTCGCCACCATGACTGAGTACAAGCCTACTGTGCGTTTAGC
CACCAGGGATGATGTGCCACGAGCCGTGAGGACACTAGCAGCCGCCTTTGCTGACTACCCAGCTACAAGG
CACACCGTGGACCCTGACAGACACATTGAAAGAGTCACAGAACTTCAGGAGCTGTTTTTAACTAGGGTGG
GCCTGGATATTGGCAAAGTCTGGGTGGCCGATGATGGAGCAGCAGTTGCAGTGTGGACCACCCCAGAGTC
TGTTGAAGCTGGAGCTGTCTTTGCAGAAATTGGACCAAGAATGGCCGAGTTATCTGGCAGCAGGCTGGCT
GCTCAACAGCAGATGGAAGGATTATTAGCTCCCCACAGACCCAAGGAGCCTGCCTGGTTCCTGGCAACAG
TTGGAGTTTCTCCAGACCATCAGGGCAAGGGCTTAGGATCTGCTGTGGTGCTGCCTGGTGTGGAAGCAGC
TGAGAGAGCTGGGGTGCCAGCATTTCTGGAGACATCAGCTCCTAGAAACCTGCCCTTCTATGAACGGCTG
GGCTTCACAGTGACTGCTGATGTGGAGGTGCCTGAGGGCCCCAGAACCTGGTGCATGACAAGAAAACCAG
GAGCCTGACTGCAGCGACTGTGCCTTCTAGTTGCCAGCCATCTGTTGTTTGCCCCTCCCCCGTGCCTTCC
TTGACCCTGGAAGGTGCCACTCCCACTGTCCTTTCCTAATAAAATGAGGAAATTGCATCGCATTGTCTGA
GTAGGTGTCATTCTATTCTGGGGGGTGGGGTGGGGCAGGACAGCAAGGGGGAGGATTGGGAAGACAATAG
CAGGCATGCTGGGGATGCGGTGGGCTCTATGGCTCGAGGAGGGCCTATTTCCCATGATTCCTTCATATTT
GCATATACGATACAAGGCTGTTAGAGAGATAATTGGAATTAATTTGACTGTAAACACAAAGATATTAGTA
CAAAATACGTGACGTAGAAAGTAATAATTTCTTGGGTAGTTTGCAGTTTTAAAATTATGTTTTAAAATGG
ACTATCATATGCTTACCGTAACTTGAAAGTATTTCGATTTCTTGGCTTTATATATCTTGTGGAAAGGACG
AAACACCGATAACTTCGTATAGCATACATTATACGAAGTTATGGTACCGATGCAGCTAGCCCGCGGATCT
GCCGGTCTCCCTATAGTGAGTCGTATTAATTTCGATAAGCCAGGTTAACCTGCATTAATGAATCGGCCAA
CGCGCGGGGAGAGGCGGTTTGCGTATTGGGCGCTCTTCCGCTTCCTCGCTCACTGACTCGCTGCGCTCGG
TCGTTCGGCTGCGGCGAGCGGTATCAGCTCACTCAAAGGCGGTAATACGGTTATCCACAGAATCAGGGGA
TAACGCAGGAAAGAACATGTGAGCAAAAGGCCAGCAAAAGGCCAGGAACCGTAAAAAGGCCGCGTTGCTG
GCGTTTTTCCATAGGCTCCGCCCCCCTGACGAGCATCACAAAAATCGACGCTCAAGTCAGAGGTGGCGAA
ACCCGACAGGACTATAAAGATACCAGGCGTTTCCCCCTGGAAGCTCCCTCGTGCGCTCTCCTGTTCCGAC
CCTGCCGCTTACCGGATACCTGTCCGCCTTTCTCCCTTCGGGAAGCGTGGCGCTTTCTCAATGCTCACGC
TGTAGGTATCTCAGTTCGGTGTAGGTCGTTCGCTCCAAGCTGGGCTGTGTGCACGAACCCCCCGTTCAGC
CCGACCGCTGCGCCTTATCCGGTAACTATCGTCTTGAGTCCAACCCGGTAAGACACGACTTATCGCCACT
GGCAGCAGCCACTGGTAACAGGATTAGCAGAGCGAGGTATGTAGGCGGTGCTACAGAGTTCTTGAAGTGG
TGGCCTAACTACGGCTACACTAGAAGGACAGTATTTGGTATCTGCGCTCTGCTGAAGCCAGTTACCTTCG
GAAAAAGAGTTGGTAGCTCTTGATCCGGCAAACAAACCACCGCTGGTAGCGGTGGTTTTTTTGTTTGCAA
GCAGCAGATTACGCGCAGAAAAAAAGGATCTCAAGAAGATCCTTTGATCTTTTCTACGGGGTCTGACGCT
CAGTGGAACGAAAACTCACGTTAAGGGATTTTGGTCATGAGATTATCAAAAAGGATCTTCACCTAGATCC
TTTTAAATTAAAAATGAAGTTTTAAATCAATCTAAAGTATATATGAGTAAACTTGGTCTGACAGTTACCA
ATGCTTAATCAGTGAGGCACCTATCTCAGCGATCTGTCTATTTCGTTCATCCATAGTTGCCTGACTCCCC
GTCGTGTAGATAACTACGATACGGGAGGGCTTACCATCTGGCCCCAGTGCTGCAATGATACCGCGAGACC
CACGCTCACCGGCTCCAGATTTATCAGCAATAAACCAGCCAGCCGGAAGGGCCGAGCGCAGAAGTGGTCC
TGCAACTTTATCCGCCTCCATCCAGTCTATTAATTGTTGCCGGGAAGCTAGAGTAAGTAGTTCGCCAGTT
AATAGTTTGCGCAACGTTGTTGCCATTGCTACAGGCATCGTGGTGTCACGCTCGTCGTTTGGTATGGCTT
CATTCAGCTCCGGTTCCCAACGATCAAGGCGAGTTACATGATCCCCCATGTTGTGCAAAAAAGCGGTTAG
CTCCTTCGGTCCTCCGATCGTTGTCAGAAGTAAGTTGGCCGCAGTGTTATCACTCATGGTTATGGCAGCA
CTGCATAATTCTCTTACTGTCATGCCATCCGTAAGATGCTTTTCTGTGACTGGTGAGTACTCAACCAAGT
CATTCTGAGAATAGTGTATGCGGCGACCGAGTTGCTCTTGCCCGGCGTCAATACGGGATAATACCGCGCC
ACATAGCAGAACTTTAAAAGTGCTCATCATTGGAAAACGTTCTTCGGGGCGAAAACTCTCAAGGATCTTA
CCGCTGTTGAGATCCAGTTCGATGTAACCCACTCGTGCACCCAACTGATCTTCAGCATCTTTTACTTTCA
CCAGCGTTTCTGGGTGAGCAAAAACAGGAAGGCAAAATGCCGCAAAAAAGGGAATAAGGGCGACACGGAA
ATGTTGAATACTCATACTCTTCCTTTTTCAATATTATTGAAGCATTTATCAGGGTTATTGTCTCATGAGC
GGATACATATTTGAATGTATTTAGAAAAATAAACAAATAGGGGTTCCGCGCACATTTCCCCGAAAAGTGC
CACCTGACGTCTAAGAAACCATTATTATCATGACATTAACCTATAAAAATAGGCGTATCACGAGGCCCTT
TCGTCTCGCGCGTTTCGGTGATGACGGTGAAAACCTCTGACACATGCAGCTCCCGGAGACGGTCACAGCT
TGTCTGTAAGCGGATGCCGGGAGCAGACAAGCCCGTCAGGGCGCGTCAGCGGGTGTTGGCGGGTGTCGGG
GCTGGCTTAACTATGCGGCATCAGAGCAGATTGTACTGAGAGTGCACCATATGGACATATTGTCGTTAGA
ACGCGGCTACAATTAATACATAACCTTATGTATCATACACATACGATTTAGGTGACACTATA
