Features (pLannotate 1.2.2; 16 found; start..end, strand, type, name):
      1..19      +  promoter       SP6 promoter: promoter for bacteriophage SP6 RNA polymerase
     81..809     +  CDS            mNeptune2.5: mNeptune2.5 is a basic (constitutively fluorescent) red fluorescent protein published in 2014, derived from Entacmaea quadricolor. It is reported to be a rapidly-maturing monomer with moderate acid sensitivity.
    819..940     +  polyA_signal   SV40 poly(A) signal: SV40 polyadenylation signal
    947..980     +  protein_bind   loxP: Cre-mediated recombination occurs in the 8-bp core sequence (GCATACAT). Cre recombinase
    987..1303    +  promoter       SV40 promoter: SV40 enhancer and early promoter
   1316..1912    +  CDS            pac: PUAC_STRAD - Protein predicted: Swiss-Prot protein existence level 4. Detoxification of puromycin. From Streptomyces alboniger.
   1925..2149    +  polyA_signal   bGH poly(A) signal: bovine growth hormone polyadenylation signal
   2156..2396    +  promoter       U6 promoter: RNA polymerase III promoter for human U6 snRNA
   2406..2439    +  protein_bind   loxP: Cre-mediated recombination occurs in the 8-bp core sequence (GCATACAT). Cre recombinase
   2477..2495    -  promoter       T7 promoter: promoter for bacteriophage T7 RNA polymerase
   2517..2570    -  CDS            lacI (fragment): lac repressor; lacI; The lac repressor binds to the lac operator to inhibit transcription in E. coli. This inhibition can be relieved by adding lactose or isopropyl-β-D-thiogalactopyranoside (IPTG).
   2753..3341    -  rep_origin     ori: high-copy-number ColE1/pMB1/pBR322/pUC origin of replication
   3512..4372    -  CDS            AmpR: β-lactamase; bla; confers resistance to ampicillin, carbenicillin, and related antibiotics
   4373..4477    -  promoter       AmpR promoter: bla
   4572..4607    +  CDS            rop (fragment): Rop protein, which maintains plasmids at low copy number; rop
   4709..4760    +  misc_feature   bom (fragment): basis of mobility region from pBR322
>Addgene plasmid #120025 | pMaCTag-P14 | addgene full sequence | sequence record 232632 | Addgene NGS Result
ATTTAGGTGACACTATAGAACGCGGCCGCCAGCTGAAGCTTCGTACGTCAGGTGGAGGAGGTAGTGGCGG
AGGCGGATCCGTGAGCAAGGGCGAGGAGCTGATCAAGGAGAACATGCACACGAAGCTGTACATGGAAGGC
ACCGTGAACAACCACCACTTCAAGTGCACCCACGAAGGGGAGGGCAAGCCCTACGAGGGCACCCAGACCA
ACAGGATTAAGGTGGTGGAGGGAGGCCCCCTGCCGTTCGCATTCGACATCCTGGCCACCTGCTTTATGTA
CGGGAGCAAGACCTTCATCAACCACACCCAGGGCATCCCCGATTTCTTTAAGCAGTCCTTCCCTGAGGGC
TTCACATGGGAGAGAGTCACCACATACGAAGACGGGGGCGTGCTTACCGTTACCCAGGACACCAGCCTCC
AGGACGGCTGCTTGATCTACAACGTCAAGCTCAGAGGGGTGAACTTCCCATCCAACGGCCCTGTGATGCA
GAAGAAAACACTCGGCTGGGAGGCCAGTACCGAGACCCTGTACCCCGCTGACGGCGGCCTGGAAGGCAGA
TGCGACATGGCCCTGAAGCTCGTGGGCGGGGGCCACCTGCACTGCAACCTGAAGACCACATACAGATCCA
AGAAACCCGCTAAGAACCTCAAGATGCCCGGCGTCTACTTTGTGGACCGCAGACTGGAAAGAATCAAGGA
GGCCGACAATGAGACCTACGTCGAGCAGCACGAGGTGGCTGTGGCCAGATACTGCGACCTCCCTAGCAAA
CTGGGGCACAAACTTAATGGCATGGACGAGCTGTACAAGTGAACTAGTAACTTGTTTATTGCAGCTTATA
ATGGTTACAAATAAAGCAATAGCATCACAAATTTCACAAATAAAGCATTTTTTTCACTGCATTCTAGTTG
TGGTTTGTCCAAACTCATCAATGTATCTTAGTCGATATAACTTCGTATAGCATACATTATACGAAGTTAT
GTCGACGGTGTGGAAAGTCCCCAGGCTCCCCAGCAGGCAGAAGTATGCAAAGCATGCATCTCAATTAGTC
AGCAACCAGGTGTGGAAAGTCCCCAGGCTCCCCAGCAGGCAGAAGTATGCAAAGCATGCATCTCAATTAG
TCAGCAACCATAGTCCCGCCCCTAACTCCGCCCATCCCGCCCCTAACTCCGCCCAGTTCCGCCCATTCTC
CGCCCCATGGCTGACTAATTTTTTTTATTTATGCAGAGGCCGAGGCCGCCTCGGCCTCTGAGCTATTCCA
GAAGTAGTGAGGAGGCTTTTTTGGAGGCCTAGGCTTTTGCAAAGAATTCGCCACCATGACTGAGTACAAG
CCTACTGTGCGTTTAGCCACCAGGGATGATGTGCCACGAGCCGTGAGGACACTAGCAGCCGCCTTTGCTG
ACTACCCAGCTACAAGGCACACCGTGGACCCTGACAGACACATTGAAAGAGTCACAGAACTTCAGGAGCT
GTTTTTAACTAGGGTGGGCCTGGATATTGGCAAAGTCTGGGTGGCCGATGATGGAGCAGCAGTTGCAGTG
TGGACCACCCCAGAGTCTGTTGAAGCTGGAGCTGTCTTTGCAGAAATTGGACCAAGAATGGCCGAGTTAT
CTGGCAGCAGGCTGGCTGCTCAACAGCAGATGGAAGGATTATTAGCTCCCCACAGACCCAAGGAGCCTGC
CTGGTTCCTGGCAACAGTTGGAGTTTCTCCAGACCATCAGGGCAAGGGCTTAGGATCTGCTGTGGTGCTG
CCTGGTGTGGAAGCAGCTGAGAGAGCTGGGGTGCCAGCATTTCTGGAGACATCAGCTCCTAGAAACCTGC
CCTTCTATGAACGGCTGGGCTTCACAGTGACTGCTGATGTGGAGGTGCCTGAGGGCCCCAGAACCTGGTG
CATGACAAGAAAACCAGGAGCCTGACTGCAGCGACTGTGCCTTCTAGTTGCCAGCCATCTGTTGTTTGCC
CCTCCCCCGTGCCTTCCTTGACCCTGGAAGGTGCCACTCCCACTGTCCTTTCCTAATAAAATGAGGAAAT
TGCATCGCATTGTCTGAGTAGGTGTCATTCTATTCTGGGGGGTGGGGTGGGGCAGGACAGCAAGGGGGAG
GATTGGGAAGACAATAGCAGGCATGCTGGGGATGCGGTGGGCTCTATGGCTCGAGGAGGGCCTATTTCCC
ATGATTCCTTCATATTTGCATATACGATACAAGGCTGTTAGAGAGATAATTGGAATTAATTTGACTGTAA
ACACAAAGATATTAGTACAAAATACGTGACGTAGAAAGTAATAATTTCTTGGGTAGTTTGCAGTTTTAAA
ATTATGTTTTAAAATGGACTATCATATGCTTACCGTAACTTGAAAGTATTTCGATTTCTTGGCTTTATAT
ATCTTGTGGAAAGGACGAAACACCGATAACTTCGTATAGCATACATTATACGAAGTTATGGTACCGATGC
AGCTAGCCCGCGGATCTGCCGGTCTCCCTATAGTGAGTCGTATTAATTTCGATAAGCCAGGTTAACCTGC
ATTAATGAATCGGCCAACGCGCGGGGAGAGGCGGTTTGCGTATTGGGCGCTCTTCCGCTTCCTCGCTCAC
TGACTCGCTGCGCTCGGTCGTTCGGCTGCGGCGAGCGGTATCAGCTCACTCAAAGGCGGTAATACGGTTA
TCCACAGAATCAGGGGATAACGCAGGAAAGAACATGTGAGCAAAAGGCCAGCAAAAGGCCAGGAACCGTA
AAAAGGCCGCGTTGCTGGCGTTTTTCCATAGGCTCCGCCCCCCTGACGAGCATCACAAAAATCGACGCTC
AAGTCAGAGGTGGCGAAACCCGACAGGACTATAAAGATACCAGGCGTTTCCCCCTGGAAGCTCCCTCGTG
CGCTCTCCTGTTCCGACCCTGCCGCTTACCGGATACCTGTCCGCCTTTCTCCCTTCGGGAAGCGTGGCGC
TTTCTCATAGCTCACGCTGTAGGTATCTCAGTTCGGTGTAGGTCGTTCGCTCCAAGCTGGGCTGTGTGCA
CGAACCCCCCGTTCAGCCCGACCGCTGCGCCTTATCCGGTAACTATCGTCTTGAGTCCAACCCGGTAAGA
CACGACTTATCGCCACTGGCAGCAGCCACTGGTAACAGGATTAGCAGAGCGAGGTATGTAGGCGGTGCTA
CAGAGTTCTTGAAGTGGTGGCCTAACTACGGCTACACTAGAAGAACAGTATTTGGTATCTGCGCTCTGCT
GAAGCCAGTTACCTTCGGAAAAAGAGTTGGTAGCTCTTGATCCGGCAAACAAACCACCGCTGGTAGCGGT
GGTTTTTTTGTTTGCAAGCAGCAGATTACGCGCAGAAAAAAAGGATCTCAAGAAGATCCTTTGATCTTTT
CTACGGGGTCTGACGCTCAGTGGAACGAAAACTCACGTTAAGGGATTTTGGTCATGAGATTATCAAAAAG
GATCTTCACCTAGATCCTTTTAAATTAAAAATGAAGTTTTAAATCAATCTAAAGTATATATGAGTAAACT
TGGTCTGACAGTTACCAATGCTTAATCAGTGAGGCACCTATCTCAGCGATCTGTCTATTTCGTTCATCCA
TAGTTGCCTGACTCCCCGTCGTGTAGATAACTACGATACGGGAGGGCTTACCATCTGGCCCCAGTGCTGC
AATGATACCGCGAGACCCACGCTCACCGGCTCCAGATTTATCAGCAATAAACCAGCCAGCCGGAAGGGCC
GAGCGCAGAAGTGGTCCTGCAACTTTATCCGCCTCCATCCAGTCTATTAATTGTTGCCGGGAAGCTAGAG
TAAGTAGTTCGCCAGTTAATAGTTTGCGCAACGTTGTTGCCATTGCTACAGGCATCGTGGTGTCACGCTC
GTCGTTTGGTATGGCTTCATTCAGCTCCGGTTCCCAACGATCAAGGCGAGTTACATGATCCCCCATGTTG
TGCAAAAAAGCGGTTAGCTCCTTCGGTCCTCCGATCGTTGTCAGAAGTAAGTTGGCCGCAGTGTTATCAC
TCATGGTTATGGCAGCACTGCATAATTCTCTTACTGTCATGCCATCCGTAAGATGCTTTTCTGTGACTGG
TGAGTACTCAACCAAGTCATTCTGAGAATAGTGTATGCGGCGACCGAGTTGCTCTTGCCCGGCGTCAATA
CGGGATAATACCGCGCCACATAGCAGAACTTTAAAAGTGCTCATCATTGGAAAACGTTCTTCGGGGCGAA
AACTCTCAAGGATCTTACCGCTGTTGAGATCCAGTTCGATGTAACCCACTCGTGCACCCAACTGATCTTC
AGCATCTTTTACTTTCACCAGCGTTTCTGGGTGAGCAAAAACAGGAAGGCAAAATGCCGCAAAAAAGGGA
ATAAGGGCGACACGGAAATGTTGAATACTCATACTCTTCCTTTTTCAATATTATTGAAGCATTTATCAGG
GTTATTGTCTCATGAGCGGATACATATTTGAATGTATTTAGAAAAATAAACAAATAGGGGTTCCGCGCAC
ATTTCCCCGAAAAGTGCCACCTGACGTCTAAGAAACCATTATTATCATGACATTAACCTATAAAAATAGG
CGTATCACGAGGCCCTTTCGTCTCGCGCGTTTCGGTGATGACGGTGAAAACCTCTGACACATGCAGCTCC
CGGAGACGGTCACAGCTTGTCTGTAAGCGGATGCCGGGAGCAGACAAGCCCGTCAGGGCGCGTCAGCGGG
TGTTGGCGGGTGTCGGGGCTGGCTTAACTATGCGGCATCAGAGCAGATTGTACTGAGAGTGCACCATATG
GACATATTGTCGTTAGAACGCGGCTACAATTAATACATAACCTTATGTATCATACACATACG
